>Addgene plasmid #184257 | pcDNA FZD4_5linker | addgene full sequence | sequence record 360424 | Addgene NGS Result
GGGTTTGGTGGCCTTATTCAAAATTCGGTCCAATCTTCAAAAAGACGGGACAAAGACAGACAAGTTGGAA
AGGCTAATGGTCAAGATCGGGGTCTTCTCAGTACTGTACACGGTTCCTGCAACCTGTGTGATTGCCTGTT
ATTTCTATGAAATCTCAAACTGGGCACTCTTTCGATATTCTGCAGATGACTCAAACATGGCAGTTGAAAT
GTTGAAAATTTTTATGTCTTTGCTCGTGGGCATCACTTCAGGCATGTGGATTTGGTCTGCCAAAACTCTT
CACACGTGGCAAAAGTGTTCTAACCGATTGGTGAATTCTGGGAAGGTAAAGAGAGAGAAGAGGGGGAATG
GTTGGGTGAAGCCAGGAAAAGGCAACGAGACTGTGGTATAGCTCGACTCGAGCATCATCACCATCACCAT
TGAGTTTAAACCCGCTGATCAGCCTCGACTGTGCCTTCTAGTTGCCAGCCATCTGTTGTTTGCCCCTCCC
CCGTGCCTTCCTTGACCCTGGAAGGTGCCACTCCCACTGTCCTTTCCTAATAAAATGAGGAAATTGCATC
GCATTGTCTGAGTAGGTGTCATTCTATTCTGGGGGGTGGGGTGGGGCAGGACAGCAAGGGGGAGGATTGG
GAAGACAATAGCAGGCATGCTGGGGATGCGGTGGGCTCTATGGCTTCTGAGGCGGAAAGAACCAGCTGGG
GCTCTAGGGGGTATCCCC
[124 nt withheld, positions 719-842]
C
[91 nt withheld, positions 844-934]
A
[49 nt withheld, positions 936-984]
CCTTTGACGTTGGAGTCCACGTTCTTT
[37 nt withheld, positions 1012-1048]
ACCCTATCTCGGTCTATTCTTTTGATTTATAAGGGATTTTGCCGATTTCGGCCTATTGGTTAAAAAATGA
GCTGATTTAACAAAAATTTAACGCGAATTAATTCTGTGGAATGTGTGTCAGTTAGGGTGTGGAAAGTCAC
CAGGCTCCCCAGCAGGCAGAAGTATGCAAAGCATGCATCTCAATTAGTCAGCAACCAGGTGTGGAAAGTC
CCCAGGCTCCCCAGCAGGCAGAAGTATGCAAAGCATGCATCTCAATTAGTCAGCAACCATAGTCCCGCCC
CTAACTCCGCCCATCCCGCCCCTAACTCCGCCCAGTTCCGCCCATTCTCCGCCCCATGGCTGACTAATTT
TTTTTATTTATGCAGAGGCCGAGGCCGCCTCTGCCTCTGAGCTATTCCAGAAGTAGTGAGGAGGCTTTTT
TGGAGGCCTAGGCTTTTGCAAAAAGCTCCCGGGAGCTTGTATATCCATTTTCGGATCTGATCAAGAGACA
GGATGAGGATCGTTTCGCATGATTGAACAAGATGGATTGCACGCAGGTTCTCCGGCCGCTTGGGTGGAGA
GGCTATTCGGCTATGACTGGGCACAACAGACAATCGGCTGCTCTGATGCCGCCGTGTTCCGGCTGTCAGC
GCAGGGGCGCCCGGTTCTTTTTGTCAAGACCGACCTGTCCGGTGCCCTGAATGAACTGCAGGACGAGGCA
GCGCGGCTATCGTGGCTGGCCACGACGGGCGTTCCTTGCGCAGCTGTGCTCGACGTTGTCACTGAAGCGG
GAAGGGACTGGCTGCTATTGGGCGAAGTGCCGGGGCAGGATCTCCTGTCATCTCACCTTGCTCCTGCCGA
GAAAGTATCCATCATGGCTGATGCAATGCGGCGGCTGCATACGCTTGATCCGGCTACCTGCCCATTCGAC
CACCAAGCGAAACATCGCATCGAGCGAGCACGTACTCGGATGGAAGCCGGTCTTGTCGATCAGGATGATC
TGGACGAAGAGCATCAGGGGCTCGCGCCAGCCGAACTGTTCGCCAGGCTCAAGGCGCGCATGCCCGACGG
CGAGGATCTCGTCGTGACCCATGGCGATGCCTGCTTGCCGAATATCATGGTGGAAAATGGCCGCTTTTCT
GGATTCATCGACTGTGGCCGGCTGGGTGTGGCGGACCGCTATCAGGACATAGCGTTGGCTACCCGTGATA
TTGCTGAAGAGCTTGGCGGCGAATGGGCTGACCGCTTCCTCGTGCTTTACGGTATCGCCGCTCCCGATTC
GCAGCGCATCGCCTTCTATCGCCTTCTTGACGAGTTCTTCTGAGCGGGACTCTGGGGTTCGCGAAATGAC
CGACCAAGCGACGCCCAACCTGCCATCACGAGATTTCGATTCCACCGCCGCCTTCTATGAAAGGTTGGGC
TTCGGAATCGTTTTCCGGGACGCCGGCTGGATGATCCTCCAGCGCGGGGATCTCATGCTGGAGTTCTTCG
CCCACCCCAACTTGTTTATTGCAGCTTATAATGGTTACAAATAAAGCAATAGCATCACAAATTTCACAAA
TAAAGCATTTTTTTCACTGCATTCTAGTTGTGGTTTGTCCAAACTCATCAATGTATCTTATCATGTCTGT
ATACCGTCGACCTCTAGCTAGAGCTTGGCGTAATCATGGTCATAGCTGTTTCCTGTGTGAAATTGTTATC
CGCTCACAATTCCACACAACATACGAGCCGGAAGCATAAAGTGTAAAGCCTGGGGTGCCTAATGAGTGAG
CTAACTCACATTAATTGCGTTGCGCTCACTGCCCGCTTTCCAGTCGGGAAACCTGTCGTGCCAGCTGCAT
TAATGAATCGGCCAACGCGCGGGGAGAGGCGGTTTGCGTATTGGGCGCTCTTCCGCTTCCTCGCTCACTG
ACTCGCTGCGCTCGGTCGTTCGGCTGCGGCGAGCGGTATCAGCTCACTCAAAGGCGGTAATACGGTTATC
CACAGAATCAGGGGATAACGCAGGAAAGAACATGTGAGCAAAAGGCCAGCAAAAGGCCAGGAACCGTAAA
AAGGCCGCGTTGCTGGCGTTTTTCCATAGGCTCCGCCCCCCTGACGAGCATCACAAAAATCGACGCTCAA
GTCAGAGGTGGCGAAACCCGACAGGACTATAAAGATACCAGGCGTTTCCCCCTGGAAGCTCCCTCGTGCG
CTCTCCTGTTCCGACCCTGCCGCTTACCGGATACCTGTCCGCCTTTCTCCCTTCGGGAAGCGTGGCGCTT
TCTCATAGCTCACGCTGTAGGTATCTCAGTTCGGTGTAGGTCGTTCGCTCCAAGCTGGGCTGTGTGCACG
AACCCCCCGTTCAGCCCGACCGCTGCGCCTTATCCGGTAACTATCGTCTTGAGTCCAACCCGGTAAGACA
CGACTTATCGCCACTGGCAGCAGCCACTGGTAACAGGATTAGCAGAGCGAGGTATGTAGGCGGTGCTACA
GAGTTCTTGAAGTGGTGGCCTAACTACGGCTACACTAGAAGAACAGTATTTGGTATCTGCGCTCTGCTGA
AGCCAGTTACCTTCGGAAAAAGAGTTGGTAGCTCTTGATCCGGCAAACAAACCACCGCTGGTAGCGGTGG
TTTTTTTGTTTGCAAGCAGCAGATTACGCGCAGAAAAAAAGGATCTCAAGAAGATCCTTTGATCTTTTCT
ACGGGGTCTGACGCTCAGTGGAACGAAAACTCACGTTAAGGGATTTTGGTCATGAGATTATCAAAAAGGA
TCTTCACCTAGATCCTTTTAAATTAAAAATGAAGTTTTAAATCAATCTAAAGTATATATGAGTAAACTTG
GTCTGACAGTTACCAATGCTTAATCAGTGAGGCACCTATCTCAGCGATCTGTCTATTTCGTTCATCCATA
GTTGCCTGACTCCCCGTCGTGTAGATAACTACGATACGGGAGGGCTTACCATCTGGCCCCAGTGCTGCAA
TGATACCGCGAGACCCACGCTCACCGGCTCCAGATTTATCAGCAATAAACCAGCCAGCCGGAAGGGCCGA
GCGCAGAAGTGGTCCTGCAACTTTATCCGCCTCCATCCAGTCTATTAATTGTTGCCGGGAAGCTAGAGTA
AGTAGTTCGCCAGTTAATAGTTTGCGCAACGTTGTTGCCATTGCTACAGGCATCGTGGTGTCACGCTCGT
CGTTTGGTATGGCTTCATTCAGCTCCGGTTCCCAACGATCAAGGCGAGTTACATGATCCCCCATGTTGTG
CAAAAAAGCGGTTAGCTCCTTCGGTCCTCCGATCGTTGTCAGAAGTAAGTTGGCCGCAGTGTTATCACTC
ATGGTTATGGCAGCACTGCATAATTCTCTTACTGTCATGCCATCCGTAAGATGCTTTTCTGTGACTGGTG
AGTACTCAACCAAGTCATTCTGAGAATAGTGTATGCGGCGACCGAGTTGCTCTTGCCCGGCGTCAATACG
GGATAATACCGCGCCACATAGCAGAACTTTAAAAGTGCTCATCATTGGAAAACGTTCTTCGGGGCGAAAA
CTCTCAAGGATCTTACCGCTGTTGAGATCCAGTTCGATGTAACCCACTCGTGCACCCAACTGATCTTCAG
CATCTTTTACTTTCACCAGCGTTTCTGGGTGAGCAAAAACAGGAAGGCAAAATGCCGCAAAAAAGGGAAT
AAGGGCGACACGGAAATGTTGAATACTCATACTCTTCCTTTTTCAATATTATTGAAGCATTTATCAGGGT
TATTGTCTCATGAGCGGATACATATTTGAATGTATTTAGAAAAATAAACAAATAGGGGTTCCGCGCACAT
TTCCCCGAAAAGTGCCACCTGACGTCGACGGATCGGGAGATCTCCCGATCCCCTATGGTGCACTCTCAGT
ACAATCTGCTCTGATGCCGCATAGTTAAGCCAGTATCTGCTCCCTGCTTGTGTGTTGGAGGTCGCTGAGT
AGTGCGCGAGCAAAATTTAAGCTACAACAAGGCAAGGCTTGACCGACAATTGCATGAAGAATCTGCTTAG
GGTTAGGCGTTTTGCGCTGCTTCGCGATGTACGGGCCAGATATACGCGTTGACATTGATTATTGACTAGT
TATTAATAGTAATCAATTACGGGGTCATTAGTTCATAGCCCATATATGGAGTTCCGCGTTACATAACTTA
CGGTAAATGGCCCGCCTGGCTGACCGCCCAACGACCCCCGCCCATTGACGTCAATAATGACGTATGTTCC
CATAGTAACGCCAATAGGGACTTTCCATTGACGTCAATGGGTGGAGTATTTACGGTAAACTGCCCACTTG
GCAGTACATCAAGTGTATCATATGCCAAGTACGCCCCCTATTGACGTCAATGACGGTAAATGGCCCGCCT
GGCATTATGCCCAGTACATGACCTTATGGGACTTTCCTACTTGGCAGTACATCTACGTATTAGTCATCGC
TATTACCATGGTGATGCGGTTTTGGCAGTACATCAATGGGCGTGGATAGCGGTTTGACTCACGGGGATTT
CCAAGTCTCCACCCCATTGACGTCAATGGGAGTTTGTTTTGGCACCAAAATCAACGGGACTTTCCAAAAT
GTCGTAACAACTCCGCCCCATTGACGCAAATGGGCGGTAGGCGTGTACGGTGGGAGGTCTATATAAGCAG
AGCTCTCTGGCTAACTAGAGAACCCACTGCTTACTGGCTTATCGAAATTAATACGACTCACTATAGGGAG
ACCCAAGCTGGCTAGTTAAGCTTGGTACCATGTCTGCACTTCTGATCCTAGCTCTTGTTGGAGCTGCAGT
TGCTGACTACAAAGACGATGACGACAAGCTTGCGGCCGCAGAGGAGCGGCGCTGCGACCCCATCCGCATC
GCCATGTGCCAGAACCTCGGCTACAACGTGACCAAGATGCCCAACTTAGTGGGACACGAGCTGCAGACAG
ACGCCGAGCTGCAGCTGACAACTTTCACGCCGCTCATCCAGTACGGCTGCTCCAGCCAGCTGCAGTTCTT
CCTTTGTTCGGTTTATGTGCCAATGTGCACAGAGAAGATCAACATCCCCATCGGCCCGTGCGGTGGCATG
TGCCTTTCAGTCAAGAGACGCTGTGAACCAGTCCTGAGAGAATTTGGGTTTGCCTGGCCCGACACCCTGA
ACTGCAGCAAGTTCCCGCCCCAGAACGACCACAACCACATGTGCATGGAAGGACCAGGTAGCGAGGCCAC
CACGGCGCCCCCCAGGCCTTTCCCAGCCAAGCCCACCCTTCCAGGCCCGCCAGGGGCGCCGGCCTCGGGG
GGCGAATGCCCCGCTGGGGGCCCGTTCGTGTGCAAGTGTCGCGAGCCCTTCGTGCCCATTCTGAAGGAGT
CACACCCGCTCTACAACAAGGTGCGGACGGGCCAGGTGCCCAACTGCGCGGTACCCTGTGGCTACGATGC
TGGCTTGTACAGCCGCTCAGCTAAGGAGTTCACGGATATTTGGATGGCTGTGTGGGCCAGCCTCTGCTTC
ATCTCCACCACCTTCACCGTGCTGACCTTCCTGATTGATTCATCCAGGTTTTCTTACCCTGAGCGCCCCA
TCATATTTCTCAGTATGTGCTATAATATTTATAGCATTGCTTATATTGTTCGGCTGACTGTAGGCCGGGA
AAGGATATCCTGTGATTTTGAAGAGGCGGCAGAGCCCGTTCTCATCCAAGAAGGACTTAAGAACACAGGA
TGTGCAATAATTTTCTTGCTGATGTACTTTTTTGGAATGGCCAGCTCCATTTGGTGGGTTATTCTGACAC
TCACTTGGTTTTTGGCAGCCGGACTCAAGTGGGGTCATGAAGCCATTGAAATGCACAGTTCTTATTTCCA
CATCGCAGCCTGGGCTATTCCCGCAGTGAAAACCATTGTCATCTTGATTATGAGACTAGTGGATGCCGAT
GAACTGACTGGCTTGTGCTATGTTGGGAACCAAAACCTAGATGCCCTCACTGGCTTTGTGGTGGCTCCTC
TCTTTACGTATTTGGTGATTGGAACGCTGTTCATTGCGGC
Features (pLannotate 1.2.2; 21 found; start..end, strand, type, name):
    449..673     +  polyA_signal   bGH poly(A) signal: bovine growth hormone polyadenylation signal
    677..698     +  promoter       SV40 promoter (fragment): SV40 enhancer and early promoter
    719..1147    +  rep_origin     f1 ori (sequence partly withheld): f1 bacteriophage origin of replication; arrow indicates direction of (+) strand synthesis
   1161..1490    +  promoter       SV40 promoter: SV40 enhancer and early promoter
   1557..2348    +  CDS            neo: KKA2_KLEPN - Also known as kan, nptII. Experimental evidence at protein level: Swiss-Prot protein existence level 1. Resistance to kanamycin, neomycin, paromomycin, ribostamycin, butirosin and gentamicin B. From Klebsiella pneumoniae.
   2374..2532    +  CDS            ble (fragment): BLE_KLEPN - Experimental evidence at protein level: Swiss-Prot protein existence level 1. Binding protein with a strong affinity to the bleomycin family of antibiotics. Binds to CL990; an antimitotic-antibiotic compound. From Klebsiella pneumoniae.
   2527..2648    +  polyA_signal   SV40 poly(A) signal: SV40 polyadenylation signal
   2721..2737    -  protein_bind   lac operator: The lac repressor binds to the lac operator to inhibit transcription in E. coli. This inhibition can be relieved by adding lactose or isopropyl-β-D-thiogalactopyranoside (IPTG). lac repressor encoded by lacI
   2745..2775    -  promoter       lac promoter: promoter for the E. coli lac operon
   2790..2811    -  protein_bind   CAP binding site: CAP binding activates transcription in the presence of cAMP. E. coli catabolite activator protein
   2824..2916    -  CDS            lacI (fragment): lac repressor; lacI; The lac repressor binds to the lac operator to inhibit transcription in E. coli. This inhibition can be relieved by adding lactose or isopropyl-β-D-thiogalactopyranoside (IPTG).
   3099..3687    -  rep_origin     ori: high-copy-number ColE1/pMB1/pBR322/pUC origin of replication
   3858..4718    -  CDS            AmpR: β-lactamase; bla; confers resistance to ampicillin, carbenicillin, and related antibiotics
   4719..4823    -  promoter       AmpR promoter: bla
   4882..4934    -  misc_feature   bom (fragment): basis of mobility region from pBR322
   5089..5468    +  enhancer       CMV enhancer: human cytomegalovirus immediate early enhancer
   5469..5672    +  promoter       CMV promoter: human cytomegalovirus (CMV) immediate early promoter
   5668..5701    +  LTR            5' LTR (truncated) (fragment): truncated 5' long terminal repeat (LTR) from HIV-1
   5717..5735    +  promoter       T7 promoter: promoter for bacteriophage T7 RNA polymerase
   5768..5812    +  CDS            preprotrypsin leader: leader sequence from mouse preprotrypsin
   5849..388     +  CDS            Fzd4 (across the origin): FZD4_MOUSE - Experimental evidence at protein level: Swiss-Prot protein existence level 1. Receptor for Wnt proteins (PubMed:10097073). Most frizzled receptors are coupled to the beta-catenin (CTNNB1) canonical signaling pathway, which leads to the activation of disheveled proteins, inhibition of GSK-3 kinase, nuclear accumulation of beta-catenin (CTNNB1) and activation of Wnt target genes (PubMed:19837033). Plays a critical role in retinal vascularization by acting as a receptor for Wnt proteins and norrin (NDP) (PubMed:19837033). In retina, it can be activated by Wnt protein-binding and also
