[The description below was written by a language model from this plasmid's Addgene catalogue record and pLannotate feature annotations shown in this document.]
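Description:
pcDNA FZD4_5linker is a mammalian expression plasmid of about 7 kb, built on a pcDNA3.1 myc-His backbone, that encodes a chimeric mouse Frizzled-4 receptor. In this chimera the linker region of FZD4 (residues 160–203) has been replaced with the corresponding linker of FZD5 (residues 150–221). The plasmid is maintained in E. coli at high copy through a ColE1/pUC-type origin and selected with ampicillin via the β-lactamase gene. An f1 origin is also present. For mammalian cells, an SV40 early promoter drives a neomycin phosphotransferase gene followed by an SV40 polyadenylation signal, which would allow G418 selection of stable lines. The short ble, lacI, bom and HIV-1 LTR fragments in the annotation are probably backbone remnants or annotation artefacts rather than functional parts.

The expression cassette places the human CMV immediate-early enhancer and promoter upstream of the insert, with a T7 promoter in between and the bovine growth hormone polyadenylation signal downstream. The annotated open reading frame begins with a mouse preprotrypsin leader, a heterologous signal peptide that directs the receptor into the secretory pathway. The catalogue lists an N-terminal FLAG tag. It is not separately annotated, but it plausibly sits in the short gap between the leader and the Fzd4 coding region, where it would be exposed extracellularly on the mature receptor. No myc or His tag from the backbone is annotated, so the record does not establish whether the backbone's C-terminal tags are fused to the insert.

The construct serves as a domain-swap tool for examining how the Frizzled linker domain, which lies between the cysteine-rich domain and the transmembrane bundle, contributes to Wnt signalling. The FLAG epitope allows receptor expression to be detected.
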