Addgene plasmid #184257: pcDNA FZD4_5linker
Purpose: Expresses FLAG tagged FZD4 swapped with FZD5 linker domain
Depositing lab: Hee-Jung Choi. Depositing organization: Seoul National University. Publication: Functional role of the Frizzled linker domain in the Wnt signaling pathway. Ko SB, Mihara E, Park Y, Roh K, Kang C, Takagi J, Bang I, Choi HJ. Commun Biol. 2022 May 5;5(1):421. doi: 10.1038/s42003-022-03370-4. PubMed 35513706.
Backbone
  Vector backbone: pcDNA3.1 mychis
  Vector type: Mammalian Expression
Growth in bacteria
  Bacterial resistance: Ampicillin, 100 μg/mL
  Growth temperature: 37°C
  Growth strain: DH5alpha
  Copy number: High Copy
Gene/Insert
  Gene/Insert name: FZD4_5linker
  Species: M. musculus (mouse)
  Mutation: Replaced FZD4 aa160-203 with FZD5 aa150-221
  Entrez Gene: Fzd4 (a.k.a. Fz4)
  Tag / fusion protein: FLAG (N terminal on insert)
  Cloning method: Restriction Enzyme; 5′ cloning site unknown (unknown if destroyed)
  Sequencing primers: 5′ CMV-F; 3′ BGH-R
Terms and licenses: Academic/Nonprofit Terms; Industry Terms: Not Available to Industry
How to cite: pcDNA FZD4_5linker was a gift from Hee-Jung Choi (Addgene plasmid # 184257 ; http://n2t.net/addgene:184257 ; RRID:Addgene_184257)
